Addgene plasmid #223405: pYPQAT33
Purpose: T-DNA vector for SpCas9-D10A based A-to-G base editing for dicot plants; NGG PAM; SpCas9D10A-ABE was driven by 2x35s and the sgRNA was driven by AtU3 promoter; Kanamycin for plants selection.
Depositing lab: Yiping Qi. Depositing organization: University of Maryland, College Park. Publication: A comprehensive all-in-one CRISPR toolbox for large-scale screens in plants. Cheng Y, Li G, Qi A, Mandlik R, Pan C, Wang D, Ge S, Qi Y. Plant Cell. 2025 Apr 9:koaf081. doi: 10.1093/plcell/koaf081. PubMed 40202185.
Backbone
  Vector backbone: pYPQ166-ABE8e
  Vector type: Plant Expression, CRISPR
  Selectable markers: kanamycin
Growth in bacteria
  Bacterial resistance: Kanamycin, 50 μg/mL
  Growth temperature: 37°C
  Growth strain: DH5alpha
  Copy number: High Copy
Gene/Insert
  Gene/Insert name: 2x35s-ecTadA8e-SpCas9-D10A-AtU3-gRNA scaffold
  Tag / fusion protein: NLS; 3x FLAG
Terms and licenses: Academic/Nonprofit Terms; Industry Terms: Not Available to Industry
How to cite: pYPQAT33 was a gift from Yiping Qi (Addgene plasmid # 223405 ; http://n2t.net/addgene:223405 ; RRID:Addgene_223405)
