[The description below was written by a language model from this plasmid's Addgene catalogue record and pLannotate feature annotations shown in this document.]
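Description:
pYPQAT33 is a 16.7 kb binary T-DNA vector for Agrobacterium-mediated delivery of an all-in-one adenine base editor into dicot plants. The backbone outside the T-DNA borders carries a high-copy ColE1/pUC-type origin with the pBR322 bom region for propagation in E. coli, the pVS1 oriV with RepA and StaA functions for replication and stable maintenance in Agrobacterium, and an aphA-3 kanamycin resistance gene for bacterial selection. The catalogue lists pYPQ166-ABE8e as the backbone, and the attB1, attB5 and attB2 sites flanking the two expression units indicate that the cargo was assembled by multisite Gateway recombination.

Between the nopaline-type right and left border repeats, an enhanced (duplicated-enhancer) CaMV 35S promoter drives a fusion of the evolved E. coli TadA deaminase (ecTadA8e) to the SpCas9 D10A nickase, with NLS and 3x FLAG tags according to the record, terminated by the pea rbcS-E9 terminator. The deaminase converts adenine to inosine on the displaced strand at sites with an NGG PAM, while the nickase cuts the opposite strand, yielding A-to-G changes without a double-strand break. Downstream lies the sgRNA unit; the record states that it is driven by the AtU3 promoter, which the feature table does not annotate. Ahead of the SpCas9 gRNA scaffold sits a lac promoter/lacZα fragment, plausibly a placeholder replaced when a spacer is cloned, although the record does not say so. A second enhanced 35S promoter expresses nptII with a CaMV poly(A) signal for kanamycin selection of transformed plants. The vector belongs to a CRISPR toolbox intended for large-scale screens in plants.
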