Features (pLannotate 1.2.2; 39 found; start..end, strand, type, name):
    425..1219    +  CDS            KanR: aminoglycoside phosphotransferase; aphA-3; confers resistance to kanamycin
   1306..1894    +  rep_origin     ori: high-copy-number ColE1/pMB1/pBR322/pUC origin of replication
   2080..2220    -  misc_feature   bom: basis of mobility region from pBR322
   2322..2361    -  CDS            rop (fragment): Rop protein, which maintains plasmids at low copy number; rop
   2564..2758    -  rep_origin     pVS1 oriV: origin of replication for the Pseudomonas plasmid pVS1 (Heeb et al., 2000)
   2824..3897    -  CDS            pVS1 RepA: replication protein from the Pseudomonas plasmid pVS1 (Heeb et al., 2000)
   4326..4955    -  CDS            pVS1 StaA: stability protein from the Pseudomonas plasmid pVS1 (Heeb et al., 2000)
   5515..5916    -  CDS            Y4CG_SINFN (fragment): Protein inferred from homology: Swiss-Prot protein existence level 3. From Sinorhizobium fredii (strain NBRC 101917 / NGR234).
   6256..6280    -  misc_feature   RB T-DNA repeat: right border repeat from nopaline C58 T-DNA
   6346..6500    -  CDS            lacZα (fragment): LacZα fragment of β-galactosidase; lacZ fragment
   6599..7270    +  promoter       CaMV 35S promoter (enhanced): cauliflower mosaic virus 35S promoter with a duplicated enhancer region
   7272..7298    -  misc_feature   MCS (fragment): pUC18/19 multiple cloning site
   7330..7354    +  protein_bind   attB1: mutant version of attB; recombination site for the Gateway® BP reaction BP Clonase™
   7415..7906    +  CDS            tadA: TADA_ECOLI - Also known as yfhC. Experimental evidence at protein level: Swiss-Prot protein existence level 1. Catalyzes the deamination of adenosine to inosine at the wobble position 34 of tRNA(Arg2). Essential for cell viability. From Escherichia coli (strain K12).
   8057..8076    +  CDS            2xFLAG (fragment): two tandem FLAG® epitope tags
   8132..12232   +  CDS            cas9: CAS9_STRP1 - Also known as csn1 From Streptococcus pyogenes serotype M1.
  12290..12913   +  terminator     E9 terminator: terminator and polyadenylation signal from the pea rbcS-E9 gene
  12955..12975   +  protein_bind   attB5: mutant version of attB; core recombination site for the Gateway® BP reaction BP Clonase™
  13346..13364   -  rep_origin     f1 ori (fragment): f1 bacteriophage origin of replication; arrow indicates direction of (+) strand synthesis
  13369..13524   -  CDS            lacZα (fragment): LacZα fragment of β-galactosidase; lacZ fragment
  13532..13550   +  promoter       T7 promoter: promoter for bacteriophage T7 RNA polymerase
  13559..13582   -  misc_feature   MCS (fragment): pBluescript multiple cloning site
  13598..13616   -  promoter       T3 promoter: promoter for bacteriophage T3 RNA polymerase
  13659..13681   -  protein_bind   lac operator (fragment): The lac repressor binds to the lac operator to inhibit transcription in E. coli. This inhibition can be relieved by adding lactose or isopropyl-β-D-thiogalactopyranoside (IPTG). lac repressor encoded by lacI
  13685..13715   -  promoter       lac promoter: promoter for the E. coli lac operon
  13730..13751   -  protein_bind   CAP binding site: CAP binding activates transcription in the presence of cAMP. E. coli catabolite activator protein
  13793..13868   +  misc_RNA       gRNA scaffold: guide RNA scaffold for the Streptococcus pyogenes CRISPR/Cas9 system
  14071..14095   -  protein_bind   attB2: mutant version of attB; recombination site for the Gateway® BP reaction BP Clonase™
  14113..14148   -  misc_feature   MCS (fragment): pBluescript multiple cloning site
  14159..14406   +  terminator     NOS terminator: nopaline synthase terminator and poly(A) signal
  14429..14485   -  misc_feature   MCS: pUC18/19 multiple cloning site
  14516..14538   -  protein_bind   lac operator (fragment): The lac repressor binds to the lac operator to inhibit transcription in E. coli. This inhibition can be relieved by adding lactose or isopropyl-β-D-thiogalactopyranoside (IPTG). lac repressor encoded by lacI
  14542..14572   -  promoter       lac promoter: promoter for the E. coli lac operon
  14587..14608   -  protein_bind   CAP binding site: CAP binding activates transcription in the presence of cAMP. E. coli catabolite activator protein
  14621..14709   -  CDS            lacI (fragment): lac repressor; lacI; The lac repressor binds to the lac operator to inhibit transcription in E. coli. This inhibition can be relieved by adding lactose or isopropyl-β-D-thiogalactopyranoside (IPTG).
  14799..15475   +  promoter       CaMV 35S promoter (enhanced): cauliflower mosaic virus 35S promoter with a duplicated enhancer region
  15543..16335   +  CDS            NeoR/KanR (fragment): aminoglycoside phosphotransferase from Tn5; aph(3')-II (or nptII); confers resistance to neomycin, kanamycin, and G418 (Geneticin®)
  16392..16566   +  polyA_signal   CaMV poly(A) signal: cauliflower mosaic virus polyadenylation signal
  16644..16668   -  misc_feature   LB T-DNA repeat: left border repeat from nopaline C58 T-DNA
>Addgene plasmid #223405 | pYPQAT33 | addgene full sequence | sequence record 452221 | Addgene NGS Result
CCAGCCAGCCAACAGCTCCCCGACCGGCAGCTCGGCACAAAATCACCACTCGATACAGGCAGCCCATCAG
TCCGGGACGGCGTCAGCGGGAGAGCCGTTGTAAGGCGGCAGACTTTGCTCATGTTACCGATGCTATTCGG
AAGAACGGCAACTAAGCTGCCGGGTTTGAAACACGGATGATCTCGCGGAGGGTAGCATGTTGATTGTAAC
GATGACAGAGCGTTGCTGCCTGTGATCACCGCGGTTTCAAAATCGGCTCCGTCGATACTATGTTATACGC
CAACTTTGAAAACAACTTTGAAAAAGCTGTTTTCTGGTATTTAAGGTTTTAGAATGCAAGGAACAGTGAA
TTGGAGTTCGTCTTGTTATAATTAGCTTCTTGGGGTATCTTTAAATACTGTAGAAAAGAGGAAGGAAATA
ATAAATGGCTAAAATGAGAATATCACCGGAATTGAAAAAACTGATCGAAAAATACCGCTGCGTAAAAGAT
ACGGAAGGAATGTCTCCTGCTAAGGTATATAAGCTGGTGGGAGAAAATGAAAACCTATATTTAAAAATGA
CGGACAGCCGGTATAAAGGGACCACCTATGATGTGGAACGGGAAAAGGACATGATGCTATGGCTGGAAGG
AAAGCTGCCTGTTCCAAAGGTCCTGCACTTTGAACGGCATGATGGCTGGAGCAATCTGCTCATGAGTGAG
GCCGATGGCGTCCTTTGCTCGGAAGAGTATGAAGATGAACAAAGCCCTGAAAAGATTATCGAGCTGTATG
CGGAGTGCATCAGGCTCTTTCACTCCATCGACATATCGGATTGTCCCTATACGAATAGCTTAGACAGCCG
CTTAGCCGAATTGGATTACTTACTGAATAACGATCTGGCCGATGTGGATTGCGAAAACTGGGAAGAAGAC
ACTCCATTTAAAGATCCGCGCGAGCTGTATGATTTTTTAAAGACGGAAAAGCCCGAAGAGGAACTTGTCT
TTTCCCACGGCGACCTGGGAGACAGCAACATCTTTGTGAAAGATGGCAAAGTAAGTGGCTTTATTGATCT
TGGGAGAAGCGGCAGGGCGGACAAGTGGTATGACATTGCCTTCTGCGTCCGGTCGATCAGGGAGGATATC
GGGGAAGAACAGTATGTCGAGCTATTTTTTGACTTACTGGGGATCAAGCCTGATTGGGAGAAAATAAAAT
ATTATATTTTACTGGATGAATTGTTTTAGTACCTAGAATGCATGACCAAAATCCCTTAACGTGAGTTTTC
GTTCCACTGAGCGTCAGACCCCGTAGAAAAGATCAAAGGATCTTCTTGAGATCCTTTTTTTCTGCGCGTA
ATCTGCTGCTTGCAAACAAAAAAACCACCGCTACCAGCGGTGGTTTGTTTGCCGGATCAAGAGCTACCAA
CTCTTTTTCCGAAGGTAACTGGCTTCAGCAGAGCGCAGATACCAAATACTGTCCTTCTAGTGTAGCCGTA
GTTAGGCCACCACTTCAAGAACTCTGTAGCACCGCCTACATACCTCGCTCTGCTAATCCTGTTACCAGTG
GCTGCTGCCAGTGGCGATAAGTCGTGTCTTACCGGGTTGGACTCAAGACGATAGTTACCGGATAAGGCGC
AGCGGTCGGGCTGAACGGGGGGTTCGTGCACACAGCCCAGCTTGGAGCGAACGACCTACACCGAACTGAG
ATACCTACAGCGTGAGCTATGAGAAAGCGCCACGCTTCCCGAAGGGAGAAAGGCGGACAGGTATCCGGTA
AGCGGCAGGGTCGGAACAGGAGAGCGCACGAGGGAGCTTCCAGGGGGAAACGCCTGGTATCTTTATAGTC
CTGTCGGGTTTCGCCACCTCTGACTTGAGCGTCGATTTTTGTGATGCTCGTCAGGGGGGCGGAGCCTATG
GAAAAACGCCAGCAACGCGGCCTTTTTACGGTTCCTGGCCTTTTGCTGGCCTTTTGCTCACATGTTCTTT
CCTGCGTTATCCCCTGATTCTGTGGATAACCGTATTACCGCCTTTGAGTGAGCTGATACCGCTCGCCGCA
GCCGAACGACCGAGCGCAGCGAGTCAGTGAGCGAGGAAGCGGAAGAGCGCCTGATGCGGTATTTTCTCCT
TACGCATCTGTGCGGTATTTCACACCGCATATGGTGCACTCTCAGTACAATCTGCTCTGATGCCGCATAG
TTAAGCCAGTATACACTCCGCTATCGCTACGTGACTGGGTCATGGCTGCGCCCCGACACCCGCCAACACC
CGCTGACGCGCCCTGACGGGCTTGTCTGCTCCCGGCATCCGCTTACAGACAAGCTGTGACCGTCTCCGGG
AGCTGCATGTGTCAGAGGTTTTCACCGTCATCACCGAAACGCGCGAGGCAGGGTGCCTTGATGTGGGCGC
CGGCGGTCGAGTGGCGACGGCGCGGCTTGTCCGCGCCCTGGTAGATTGCCTGGCCGTAGGCCAGCCATTT
TTGAGCGGCCAGCGGCCGCGATAGGCCGACGCGAAGCGGCGGGGCGTAGGGAGCGCAGCGACCGAAGGGT
AGGCGCTTTTTGCAGCTCTTCGGCTGTGCGCTGGCCAGACAGTTATGCACAGGCCAGGCGGGTTTTAAGA
GTTTTAATAAGTTTTAAAGAGTTTTAGGCGGAAAAATCGCCTTTTTTCTCTTTTATATCAGTCACTTACA
TGTGTGACCGGTTCCCAATGTACGGCTTTGGGTTCCCAATGTACGGGTTCCGGTTCCCAATGTACGGCTT
TGGGTTCCCAATGTACGTGCTATCCACAGGAAACAGACCTTTTCGACCTTTTTCCCCTGCTAGGGCAATT
TGCCCTAGCATCTGCTCCGTACATTAGGAACCGGCGGATGCTTCGCCCTCGATCAGGTTGCGGTAGCGCA
TGACTAGGATCGGGCCAGCCTGCCCCGCCTCCTCCTTCAAATCGTACTCCGGCAGGTCATTTGACCCGAT
CAGCTTGCGCACGGTGAAACAGAACTTCTTGAACTCTCCGGCGCTGCCACTGCGTTCGTAGATCGTCTTG
AACAACCATCTGGCTTCTGCCTTGCCTGCGGCGCGGCGTGCCAGGCGGTAGAGAAAACGGCCGATGCCGG
GATCGATCAAAAAGTAATCGGGGTGAACCGTCAGCACGTCCGGGTTCTTGCCTTCTGTGATCTCGCGGTA
CATCCAATCAGCTAGCTCGATCTCGATGTACTCCGGCCGCCCGGTTTCGCTCTTTACGATCTTGTAGCGG
CTAATCAAGGCTTCACCCTCGGATACCGTCACCAGGCGGCCGTTCTTGGCCTTCTTCGTACGCTGCATGG
CAACGTGCGTGGTGTTTAACCGAATGCAGGTTTCTACCAAGTCGTCTTTCTGCTTTCCGCCATCGGCTCG
CCGGCAGAACTTGAGTACGTCCGCAACGTGTGGACGGAACACGCGGCCGGGCTTGTCTCCCTTCCCTTCC
CGGTATCGGTTCATGGATTCGGTTAGATGGGAAACCGCCATCAGTACCAGGTCGTAATCCCACACACTGG
CCATGCCGGCCGGCCCTGCGGAAACCTCTACGTGCCCGTCTGGAAGCTCGTAGCGGATCACCTCGCCAGC
TCGTCGGTCACGCTTCGACAGACGGAAAACGGCCACGTCCATGATGCTGCGACTATCGCGGGTGCCCACG
TCATAGAGCATCGGAACGAAAAAATCTGGTTGCTCGTCGCCCTTGGGCGGCTTCCTAATCGACGGCGCAC
CGGCTGCCGGCGGTTGCCGGGATTCTTTGCGGATTCGATCAGCGGCCGCTTGCCACGATTCACCGGGGCG
TGCTTCTGCCTCGATGCGTTGCCGCTGGGCGGCCTGCGCGGCCTTCAACTTCTCCACCAGGTCATCACCC
AGCGCCGCGCCGATTTGTACCGGGCCGGATGGTTTGCGACCGCTCACGCCGATTCCTCGGGCTTGGGGGT
TCCAGTGCCATTGCAGGGCCGGCAGGCAACCCAGCCGCTTACGCCTGGCCAACCGCCCGTTCCTCCACAC
ATGGGGCATTCCACGGCGTCGGTGCCTGGTTGTTCTTGATTTTCCATGCCGCCTCCTTTAGCCGCTAAAA
TTCATCTACTCATTTATTCATTTGCTCATTTACTCTGGTAGCTGCGCGATGTATTCAGATAGCAGCTCGG
TAATGGTCTTGCCTTGGCGTACCGCGTACATCTTCAGCTTGGTGTGATCCTCCGCCGGCAACTGAAAGTT
GACCCGCTTCATGGCTGGCGTGTCTGCCAGGCTGGCCAACGTTGCAGCCTTGCTGCTGCGTGCGCTCGGA
CGGCCGGCACTTAGCGTGTTTGTGCTTTTGCTCATTTTCTCTTTACCTCATTAACTCAAATGAGTTTTGA
TTTAATTTCAGCGGCCAGCGCCTGGACCTCGCGGGCAGCGTCGCCCTCGGGTTCTGATTCAAGAACGGTT
GTGCCGGCGGCGGCAGTGCCTGGGTAGCTCACGCGCTGCGTGATACGGGACTCAAGAATGGGCAGCTCGT
ACCCGGCCAGCGCCTCGGCAACCTCACCGCCGATGCGCGTGCCTTTGATCGCCCGCGACACGACAAAGGC
CGCTTGTAGCCTTCCATCCGTGACCTCAATGCGCTGCTTAACCAGCTCCACCAGGTCGGCGGTGGCCCAT
ATGTCGTAAGGGCTTGGCTGCACCGGAATCAGCACGAAGTCGGCTGCCTTGATCGCGGACACAGCCAAGT
CCGCCGCCTGGGGCGCTCCGTCGATCACTACGAAGTCGCGCCGGCCGATGGCCTTCACGTCGCGGTCAAT
CGTCGGGCGGTCGATGCCGACAACGGTTAGCGGTTGATCTTCCCGCACGGCCGCCCAATCGCGGGCACTG
CCCTGGGGATCGGAATCGACTAACAGAACATCGGCCCCGGCGAGTTGCAGGGCGCGGGCTAGATGGGTTG
CGATGGTCGTCTTGCCTGACCCGCCTTTCTGGTTAAGTACAGCGATAACCTTCATGCGTTCCCCTTGCGT
ATTTGTTTATTTACTCATCGCATCATATACGCAGCGACCGCATGACGCAAGCTGTTTTACTCAAATACAC
ATCACCTTTTTAGACGGCGGCGCTCGGTTTCTTCAGCGGCCAAGCTGGCCGGCCAGGCCGCCAGCTTGGC
ATCAGACAAACCGGCCAGGATTTCATGCAGCCGCACGGTTGAGACGTGCGCGGGCGGCTCGAACACGTAC
CCGGCCGCGATCATCTCCGCCTCGATCTCTTCGGTAATGAAAAACGGTTCGTCCTGGCCGTCCTGGTGCG
GTTTCATGCTTGTTCCTCTTGGCGTTCATTCTCGGCGGCCGCCAGGGCGTCGGCCTCGGTCAATGCGTCC
TCACGGAAGGCACCGCGCCGCCTGGCCTCGGTGGGCGTCACTTCCTCGCTGCGCTCAAGTGCGCGGTACA
GGGTCGAGCGATGCACGCCAAGCAGTGCAGCCGCCTCTTTCACGGTGCGGCCTTCCTGGTCGATCAGCTC
GCGGGCGTGCGCGATCTGTGCCGGGGTGAGGGTAGGGCGGGGGCCAAACTTCACGCCTCGGGCCTTGGCG
GCCTCGCGCCCGCTCCGGGTGCGGTCGATGATTAGGGAACGCTCGAACTCGGCAATGCCGGCGAACACGG
TCAACACCATGCGGCCGGCCGGCGTGGTGGTGTCGGCCCACGGCTCTGCCAGGCTACGCAGGCCCGCGCC
GGCCTCCTGGATGCGCTCGGCAATGTCCAGTAGGTCGCGGGTGCTGCGGGCCAGGCGGTCTAGCCTGGTC
ACTGTCACAACGTCGCCAGGGCGTAGGTGGTCAAGCATCCTGGCCAGCTCCGGGCGGTCGCGCCTGGTGC
CGGTGATCTTCTCGGAAAACAGCTTGGTGCAGCCGGCCGCGTGCAGTTCGGCCCGTTGGTTGGTCAAGTC
CTGGTCGTCGGTGCTGACGCGGGCATAGCCCAGCAGGCCAGCGGCGGCGCTCTTGTTCATGGCGTAATGT
CTCCGGTTCTAGTCGCAAGTATTCTACTTTATGCGACTAAAACACGCGACAAGAAAACGCCAGGAAAAGG
GCAGGGCGGCAGCCTGTCGCGTAACTTAGGACTTGTGCGACATGTCGTTTTCAGAAGACGGCTGCACTGA
ACGTCAGAAGCCGACTGCACTATAGCAGCGGAGGGGTTGGATCAAAGTACTTTGATCCCGAGGGGAACCC
TGTGGTTGGCATGCACATACAAATGGACGAACGGATAAACCTTTTCACGCCCTTTTAAATATCCGATTAT
TCTAATAAACGCTCTTTTCTCTTAGGTTTACCCGCCAATATATCCTGTCAAACACTGATAGTTTAAACTG
AAGGCGGGAAACGACAATCTGATCCAAGCTCAAGCTGCTCTAGCATTCGCCATTCAGGCTGCGCAACTGT
TGGGAAGGGCGATCGGTGCGGGCCTCTTCGCTATTACGCCAGCTGGCGAAAGGGGGATGTGCTGCAAGGC
GATTAAGTTGGGTAACGCCAGGGTTTTCCCAGTCACGACGTTGTAAAACGACGGCCAGTGCCAAGCTTGG
CGTGCCTGCAGGTCAACATGGTGGAGCACGACACACTTGTCTACTCCAAAAATATCAAAGATACAGTCTC
AGAAGACCAAAGGGCAATTGAGACTTTTCAACAAAGGGTAATATCCGGAAACCTCCTCGGATTCCATTGC
CCAGCTATCTGTCACTTTATTGTGAAGATAGTGGAAAAGGAAGGTGGCTCCTACAAATGCCATCATTGCG
ATAAAGGAAAGGCCATCGTTGAAGATGCCTCTGCCGACAGTGGTCCCAAAGATGGACCCCCACCCACGAG
GAGCATCGTGGAAAAAGAAGACGTTCCAACCACGTCTTCAAAGCAAGTGGATTGATGTGATAACATGGTG
GAGCACGACACACTTGTCTACTCCAAAAATATCAAAGATACAGTCTCAGAAGACCAAAGGGCAATTGAGA
CTTTTCAACAAAGGGTAATATCCGGAAACCTCCTCGGATTCCATTGCCCAGCTATCTGTCACTTTATTGT
GAAGATAGTGGAAAAGGAAGGTGGCTCCTACAAATGCCATCATTGCGATAAAGGAAAGGCCATCGTTGAA
GATGCCTCTGCCGACAGTGGTCCCAAAGATGGACCCCCACCCACGAGGAGCATCGTGGAAAAAGAAGACG
TTCCAACCACGTCTTCAAAGCAAGTGGATTGATGTGATATCTCCACTGACGTAAGGGATGACGCACAATC
CCACTATCCTTCGCAAGACCCTTCCTCTATATAAGGAAGTTCATTTCATTTGGAGAGGACCTCGACTCTA
GAGGATCCCCGGGTACCGGGCCCCCCCTCGAGGCGCGCCAAGCTATCAAACAAGTTTGTACAAAAAAGCA
GGCTCCGATGAAACGGACAGCCGACGGAAGCGAGTTCGAGTCACCAAAGAAGAAGCGGAAAGTCTCTGAG
GTGGAGTTTTCCCACGAGTACTGGATGAGACATGCCCTGACCCTGGCCAAGAGGGCACGGGATGAGAGGG
AGGTGCCTGTGGGAGCCGTGCTGGTGCTGAACAATAGAGTGATCGGCGAGGGCTGGAACAGAGCCATCGG
CCTGCACGACCCAACAGCCCATGCCGAAATTATGGCCCTGAGACAGGGCGGCCTGGTCATGCAGAACTAC
AGACTGATTGACGCCACCCTGTACGTGACATTCGAGCCTTGCGTGATGTGCGCCGGCGCCATGATCCACT
CTAGGATCGGCCGCGTGGTGTTTGGCGTGAGGAACTCAAAAAGAGGCGCCGCAGGCTCCCTGATGAACGT
GCTGAACTACCCCGGCATGAATCACCGCGTCGAAATTACCGAGGGAATCCTGGCAGATGAATGTGCCGCC
CTGCTGTGCGATTTCTATCGGATGCCTAGACAGGTGTTCAATGCTCAGAAGAAGGCCCAGAGCTCCATCA
ACTCCGGAGGATCTAGCGGAGGCTCCTCTGGCTCTGAGACACCTGGCACAAGCGAGAGCGCAACACCTGA
AAGCAGCGGGGGCAGCAGCGGGGGGTCAACCATGGATTACAAGGACCACGACGGGGATTACAAGGACCAC
GACATTGATTACAAGGATGATGATGACAAGATGGCTCCGAAGAAGAAGAGGAAGGTTGGCATCCACGGGG
TGCCAGCTGCTGACAAGAAGTACTCGATCGGCCTCGCTATTGGGACTAACTCTGTTGGCTGGGCCGTGAT
CACCGACGAGTACAAGGTGCCCTCAAAGAAGTTCAAGGTCCTGGGCAACACCGATCGGCATTCCATCAAG
AAGAATCTCATTGGCGCTCTCCTGTTCGACAGCGGCGAGACGGCTGAGGCTACGCGGCTCAAGCGCACCG
CCCGCAGGCGGTACACGCGCAGGAAGAATCGCATCTGCTACCTGCAGGAGATTTTCTCCAACGAGATGGC
GAAGGTTGACGATTCTTTCTTCCACAGGCTGGAGGAGTCATTCCTCGTGGAGGAGGATAAGAAGCACGAG
CGGCATCCAATCTTCGGCAACATTGTCGACGAGGTTGCCTACCACGAGAAGTACCCTACGATCTACCATC
TGCGGAAGAAGCTCGTGGACTCCACAGATAAGGCGGACCTCCGCCTGATCTACCTCGCTCTGGCCCACAT
GATTAAGTTCAGGGGCCATTTCCTGATCGAGGGGGATCTCAACCCGGACAATAGCGATGTTGACAAGCTG
TTCATCCAGCTCGTGCAGACGTACAACCAGCTCTTCGAGGAGAACCCCATTAATGCGTCAGGCGTCGACG
CGAAGGCTATCCTGTCCGCTAGGCTCTCGAAGTCTCGGCGCCTCGAGAACCTGATCGCCCAGCTGCCGGG
CGAGAAGAAGAACGGCCTGTTCGGGAATCTCATTGCGCTCAGCCTGGGGCTCACGCCCAACTTCAAGTCG
AATTTCGATCTCGCTGAGGACGCCAAGCTGCAGCTCTCCAAGGACACATACGACGATGACCTGGATAACC
TCCTGGCCCAGATCGGCGATCAGTACGCGGACCTGTTCCTCGCTGCCAAGAATCTGTCGGACGCCATCCT
CCTGTCTGATATTCTCAGGGTGAACACCGAGATTACGAAGGCTCCGCTCTCAGCCTCCATGATCAAGCGC
TACGACGAGCACCATCAGGATCTGACCCTCCTGAAGGCGCTGGTCAGGCAGCAGCTCCCCGAGAAGTACA
AGGAGATCTTCTTCGATCAGTCGAAGAACGGCTACGCTGGGTACATTGACGGCGGGGCCTCTCAGGAGGA
GTTCTACAAGTTCATCAAGCCGATTCTGGAGAAGATGGACGGCACGGAGGAGCTGCTGGTGAAGCTCAAT
CGCGAGGACCTCCTGAGGAAGCAGCGGACATTCGATAACGGCAGCATCCCACACCAGATTCATCTCGGGG
AGCTGCACGCTATCCTGAGGAGGCAGGAGGACTTCTACCCTTTCCTCAAGGATAACCGCGAGAAGATCGA
GAAGATTCTGACTTTCAGGATCCCGTACTACGTCGGCCCACTCGCTAGGGGCAACTCCCGCTTCGCTTGG
ATGACCCGCAAGTCAGAGGAGACGATCACGCCGTGGAACTTCGAGGAGGTGGTCGACAAGGGCGCTAGCG
CTCAGTCGTTCATCGAGAGGATGACGAATTTCGACAAGAACCTGCCAAATGAGAAGGTGCTCCCTAAGCA
CTCGCTCCTGTACGAGTACTTCACAGTCTACAACGAGCTGACTAAGGTGAAGTATGTGACCGAGGGCATG
AGGAAGCCGGCTTTCCTGTCTGGGGAGCAGAAGAAGGCCATCGTGGACCTCCTGTTCAAGACCAACCGGA
AGGTCACGGTTAAGCAGCTCAAGGAGGACTACTTCAAGAAGATTGAGTGCTTCGATTCGGTCGAGATCTC
TGGCGTTGAGGACCGCTTCAACGCCTCCCTGGGGACCTACCACGATCTCCTGAAGATCATTAAGGATAAG
GACTTCCTGGACAACGAGGAGAATGAGGATATCCTCGAGGACATTGTGCTGACACTCACTCTGTTCGAGG
ACCGGGAGATGATCGAGGAGCGCCTGAAGACTTACGCCCATCTCTTCGATGACAAGGTCATGAAGCAGCT
CAAGAGGAGGAGGTACACCGGCTGGGGGAGGCTGAGCAGGAAGCTCATCAACGGCATTCGGGACAAGCAG
TCCGGGAAGACGATCCTCGACTTCCTGAAGAGCGATGGCTTCGCGAACCGCAATTTCATGCAGCTGATTC
ACGATGACAGCCTCACATTCAAGGAGGATATCCAGAAGGCTCAGGTGAGCGGCCAGGGGGACTCGCTGCA
CGAGCATATCGCGAACCTCGCTGGCTCGCCAGCTATCAAGAAGGGGATTCTGCAGACCGTGAAGGTTGTG
GACGAGCTGGTGAAGGTCATGGGCAGGCACAAGCCTGAGAACATCGTCATTGAGATGGCCCGGGAGAATC
AGACCACGCAGAAGGGCCAGAAGAACTCACGCGAGAGGATGAAGAGGATCGAGGAGGGCATTAAGGAGCT
GGGGTCCCAGATCCTCAAGGAGCACCCGGTGGAGAACACGCAGCTGCAGAATGAGAAGCTCTACCTGTAC
TACCTCCAGAATGGCCGCGATATGTATGTGGACCAGGAGCTGGATATTAACAGGCTCAGCGATTACGACG
TCGATCATATCGTTCCACAGTCATTCCTGAAGGATGACTCCATTGACAACAAGGTCCTCACCAGGTCGGA
CAAGAACCGGGGCAAGTCTGATAATGTTCCTTCAGAGGAGGTCGTTAAGAAGATGAAGAACTACTGGCGC
CAGCTCCTGAATGCCAAGCTGATCACGCAGCGGAAGTTCGATAACCTCACAAAGGCTGAGAGGGGCGGGC
TCTCTGAGCTGGACAAGGCGGGCTTCATCAAGAGGCAGCTGGTCGAGACACGGCAGATCACTAAGCACGT
TGCGCAGATTCTCGACTCACGGATGAACACTAAGTACGATGAGAATGACAAGCTGATCCGCGAGGTGAAG
GTCATCACCCTGAAGTCAAAGCTCGTCTCCGACTTCAGGAAGGATTTCCAGTTCTACAAGGTTCGGGAGA
TCAACAATTACCACCATGCCCATGACGCGTACCTGAACGCGGTGGTCGGCACAGCTCTGATCAAGAAGTA
CCCAAAGCTCGAGAGCGAGTTCGTGTACGGGGACTACAAGGTTTACGATGTGAGGAAGATGATCGCCAAG
TCGGAGCAGGAGATTGGCAAGGCTACCGCCAAGTACTTCTTCTACTCTAACATTATGAATTTCTTCAAGA
CAGAGATCACTCTGGCCAATGGCGAGATCCGGAAGCGCCCCCTCATCGAGACGAACGGCGAGACGGGGGA
GATCGTGTGGGACAAGGGCAGGGATTTCGCGACCGTCAGGAAGGTTCTCTCCATGCCACAAGTGAATATC
GTCAAGAAGACAGAGGTCCAGACTGGCGGGTTCTCTAAGGAGTCAATTCTGCCTAAGCGGAACAGCGACA
AGCTCATCGCCCGCAAGAAGGACTGGGATCCGAAGAAGTACGGCGGGTTCGACAGCCCCACTGTGGCCTA
CTCGGTCCTGGTTGTGGCGAAGGTTGAGAAGGGCAAGTCCAAGAAGCTCAAGAGCGTGAAGGAGCTGCTG
GGGATCACGATTATGGAGCGCTCCAGCTTCGAGAAGAACCCGATCGATTTCCTGGAGGCGAAGGGCTACA
AGGAGGTGAAGAAGGACCTGATCATTAAGCTCCCCAAGTACTCACTCTTCGAGCTGGAGAACGGCAGGAA
GCGGATGCTGGCTTCCGCTGGCGAGCTGCAGAAGGGGAACGAGCTGGCTCTGCCGTCCAAGTATGTGAAC
TTCCTCTACCTGGCCTCCCACTACGAGAAGCTCAAGGGCAGCCCCGAGGACAACGAGCAGAAGCAGCTGT
TCGTCGAGCAGCACAAGCATTACCTCGACGAGATCATTGAGCAGATTTCCGAGTTCTCCAAGCGCGTGAT
CCTGGCCGACGCGAATCTGGATAAGGTCCTCTCCGCGTACAACAAGCACCGCGACAAGCCAATCAGGGAG
CAGGCTGAGAATATCATTCATCTCTTCACCCTGACGAACCTCGGCGCCCCTGCTGCTTTCAAGTACTTCG
ACACAACTATCGATCGCAAGAGGTACACAAGCACTAAGGAGGTCCTGGACGCGACCCTCATCCACCAGTC
GATTACCGGCCTCTACGAGACGCGCATCGACCTGTCTCAGCTCGGGGGCGACAAGCGGCCAGCGGCGACG
AAGAAGGCGGGGCAGGCGAAGAAGAAGAAGTGAGCTCAGAGCTTTCGTTCGTATCATCGGTTTCGACAAC
GTTCGTCAAGTTCAATGCATCAGTTTCATTGCGCACACACCAGAATCCTACTGAGTTTGAGTATTATGGC
ATTGGGAAAACTGTTTTTCTTGTACCATTTGTTGTGCTTGTAATTTACTGTGTTTTTTATTCGGTTTTCG
CTATCGAACTGTGAAATGGAAATGGATGGAGAAGAGTTAATGAATGATATGGTCCTTTTGTTCATTCTCA
AATTAATATTATTTGTTTTTTCTCTTATTTGTTGTGTGTTGAATTTGAAATTATAAGAGATATGCAAACA
TTTTGTTTTGAGTAAAAATGTGTCAAATCGTGGCCTCTAATGACCGAAGTTAATATGAGGAGTAAAACAC
TTGTAGTTGTACCATTATGCTTATTCACTAGGCAACAAATATATTTTCAGACCTAGAAAAGCTGCAAATG
TTACTGAATACAAGTATGTCCTCTTGTGTTTTAGACATTTATGAACTTTCCTTTATGTAATTTTCCAGAA
TCCTTGTCAGATTCTAATCATTGCTTTATAATTATAGTTATACTCATGGATTTGTAGTTGAGTATGAAAA
TATTTTTTAATGCATTTTATGACTTGCCAATTGTTCCGGAACTCTAGATAAGCTTACCGGAAAGGGCGAA
TTCGCAACTTTGTATACAAAAGTTGCCCCATGGCGTTCCCTCTAGATAACGCAGGATCCTATTTACTTTA
AATTTTTCTTATGGCTCAGCCTGTGATGGATAACTGAATCAAACAAATGGCGTCTGGGTTTAAGAACATC
TGTTTTGGCTATGTTGGACGAAACAAGTGAACTTTTAGGATCAACTTCCGTTTATATACGGAGCTTATAT
CGAGCAATAAGATAAGTGGGCTTTTTATGTAATTTAATGGGCTATCGTCCATATATTCACTAATACCCAT
GCCCAGTACCCATGTATGCGTTTCATATAAGCTCCTAATTTCTCCCACATCGCTCAAATCTAAACAAATC
TTGTTGTATATATAACACTGAGGGAGCACCATTGGTCAGAGACCGGCGCCGCTACAGGGCGCGTCCCATT
CGCCATTCAGGCTGCGCAACTGTTGGGAAGGGCGATCGGTGCGGGCCTCTTCGCTATTACGCCAGCTGGC
GAAAGGGGGATGTGCTGCAAGGCGATTAAGTTGGGTAACGCCAGGGTTTTCCCAGTCACGACGTTGTAAA
ACGACGGCCAGTGAGCGCGCGTAATACGACTCACTATAGGGCGAATTGGGTACCGGGCCCCCCCTCGAGG
TCCTCCAGCTTTTGTTCCCTTTAGTGAGGGTTAATTGCGCGCTTGGCGTAATCATGGTCATAGCTGTTTC
CTGTGTGAAATTGTTATCCGCTCACAATTCCACACAACATACGAGCCGGAAGCATAAAGTGTAAAGCCTG
GGGTGCCTAATGAGTGAGCTAACTCACATTAATTGCGTTGCGCTCACTGCCCGCTTTCCACCGGTGGTCT
CTGTTTTAGAGCTAGAAATAGCAAGTTAAAATAAGGCTAGTCCGTTATCAACTTGAAAAAGTGGCACCGA
GTCGGTGCTTTTTTTTCCCTTTCCTTTTTTCTTTTTTTTGCCATAAACTTAAATTTGTATATCGATCATT
GTAGATATTGAAAACCTAGAACAAACCAACATCCATGTGAATGTCTTTCATGACTGATTTAGAGATAATT
CTTGAATTTTGGAACTAGAATCTATAATGAGCCTAAATTAAAACATTGTGAACTAGTAAGGGCGAATTCG
ACCCAGCTTTCTTGTACAAAGTGGTTCGATAATTCTTAATTAACTAGTTCTAGAGCGGCCGCCACCGCGG
TGGAGCTCGAATTTCCCCGATCGTTCAAACATTTGGCAATAAAGTTTCTTAAGATTGAATCCTGTTGCCG
GTCTTGCGATGATTATCATATAATTTCTGTTGAATTACGTTAAGCATGTAATAATTAACATGTAATGCAT
GACGTTATTTATGAGATGGGTTTTTATGATTAGAGTCCCGCAATTATACATTTAATACGCGATAGAAAAC
AAAATATAGCGCGCAAACTAGGATAAATTATCGCGCGCGGTGTCATCTATGTTACTGAATTCGTAATCAT
GGTCATAGAAGCTTGCATGCCTGCAGGTCGACTCTAGAGGATCCCCGGGTACCGAGCTCGAATTCGTAAT
CATGTCATAGCTGTTTCCTGTGTGAAATTGTTATCCGCTCACAATTCCACACAACATACGAGCCGGAAGC
ATAAAGTGTAAAGCCTGGGGTGCCTAATGAGTGAGCTAACTCACATTAATTGCGTTGCGCTCACTGCCCG
CTTTCCAGTCGGGAAACCTGTCGTGCCAGCTGCATTAATGAATCGGCCAACGCGCGGGGAGAGGCGGTTT
GCGTATTGGCTAGAGCAGCTTGCCAACATGGTGGAGCACGACACTCTCGTCTACTCCAAGAATATCAAAG
ATACAGTCTCAGAAGACCAAAGGGCTATTGAGACTTTTCAACAAAGGGTAATATCGGGAAACCTCCTCGG
ATTCCATTGCCCAGCTATCTGTCACTTCATCAAAAGGACAGTAGAAAAGGAAGGTGGCACCTACAAATGC
CATCATTGCGATAAAGGAAAGGCTATCGTTCAAGATGCCTCTGCCGACAGTGGTCCCAAAGATGGACCCC
CACCCACGAGGAGCATCGTGGAAAAAGAAGACGTTCCAACCACGTCTTCAAAGCAAGTGGATTGATGTGA
ACATGGTGGAGCACGACACTCTCGTCTACTCCAAGAATATCAAAGATACAGTCTCAGAAGACCAAAGGGC
TATTGAGACTTTTCAACAAAGGGTAATATCGGGAAACCTCCTCGGATTCCATTGCCCAGCTATCTGTCAC
TTCATCAAAAGGACAGTAGAAAAGGAAGGTGGCACCTACAAATGCCATCATTGCGATAAAGGAAAGGCTA
TCGTTCAAGATGCCTCTGCCGACAGTGGTCCCAAAGATGGACCCCCACCCACGAGGAGCATCGTGGAAAA
AGAAGACGTTCCAACCACGTCTTCAAAGCAAGTGGATTGATGTGATATCTCCACTGACGTAAGGGATGAC
GCACAATCCCACTATCCTTCGCAAGACCCTTCCTCTATATAAGGAAGTTCATTTCATTTGGAGAGGACAC
GCTGAAATCACCAGTCTCTCTCTACAAATCTATCTCTCTCGAGCTTTCGCAGATCTGTCGATCGACCATG
GGGATTGAACAAGATGGATTGCACGCAGGTTCTCCGGCCGCTTGGGTGGAGAGGCTATTCGGCTATGACT
GGGCACAACAGACAATCGGCTGCTCTGATGCCGCCGTGTTTCGGCTGTCAGCGCAGGGGCGCCCGGTTCT
TTTTGTCAAGACCGACCTGTCCGGTGCCCTGAATGAACTCCAGGACGAGGCAGCGCGGCTATCGTGGCTG
GCCACGACGGGCGTTCCTTGCGCAGCTGTGCTCGACGTTGTCACTGAAGCGGGAAGGGACTGGCTGCTAT
TGGGCGAAGTGCCGGGGCAGGATCTCCTGTCATCTCACCTTGCTCCTGCCGAGAAAGTATCCATCATGGC
TGATGCAATGCGGCGGCTGCATACGCTTGATCCGGCTACCTGCCCATTCGACCACCAAGCGAAACATCGC
ATCGAGCGAGCACGTACTCGGATGGAAGCCGGTCTTGTCGATCAGGATGATCTGGACGAAGAGCATCAGG
GGCTCGCGCCAGCCGAACTGTTCGCCAGGCTCAAGGCGCGCATGCCCGACGGCGAGGATCTCGTCGTGAC
ACATGGCGATGCCTGCTTGCCGAATATCATGGTGGAAAATGGCCGCTTTTCTGGATTCATCGACTGTGGC
CGGCTGGGTGTGGCGGACCGCTATCAGGACATAGCGTTGGCTACCCGTGATATTGCTGAAGAGCTTGGCG
GCGAATGGGCTGACCGCTTCCTCGTGCTTTACGGTATCGCCGCTCCCGATTCGCAGCGCATCGCCTTCTA
TCGCCTTCTTGACGAGTTCTTCTGAGCGGGACTCTGGGGTTCGGATCGATCCTCTAGCTAGAGTCGATCG
ACAAGCTCGAGTTTCTCCATAATAATGTGTGAGTAGTTCCCAGATAAGGGAATTAGGGTTCCTATAGGGT
TTCGCTCATGTGTTGAGCATATAAGAAACCCTTAGTATGTATTTGTATTTGTAAAATACTTCTATCAATA
AAATTTCTAATTCCTAAAACCAAAATCCAGTACTAAAATCCAGATCCCCCGAATTAATTCGGCGTTAATT
CAGTACATTAAAAACGTCCGCAATGTGTTATTAAGTTGTCTAAGCGTCAATTTGTTTACACCACAATATA
TCCTGCCA
